>Addgene plasmid #34420 | KHBD00294 | depositor partial sequence | sequence record 40987 | KHBD00294 sequence 2112 bps
ATGATGAAGCATCCGCAGGATCTGAGTGTCACGGATGACCAGCAGTTAATGAAGGTGAACAAGGTGGAGA
AGATGGAGCAGGAGTTGCACGACCCCGAATCGGAGAGCCACATAATGCACGCGGATGCCCTGGCCTCTGC
CTATCCGGCTGCCTCGCAGCCCCACAGTCCGATCGGCCTCGCCCTCAGCCCCAATGGCGGTGGGCTGGGA
CTGAGCAACAGTAGCAACCAGAGCAGCGAGAACTTTGCGCTCTGCAACGGAAACGGAAATGCGGGCAGCG
CAGGAGGCGGAAGTGCCAGCAGTGGCAGCAACAACAACAACAGCATGTTCTCACCCAACAACAACTTGAG
CGGAAGCGGAAGTGGGACTAACAGCAGTCAGCAGCAATTGCAGCAGCAACAACAACAGCAATCACCGACG
GTCTGCGCCATTTGTGGAGATCGGGCGACGGGCAAACATTATGGAGCCTCCAGCTGCGACGGCTGCAAAG
GATTCTTCAGGAGGAGTGTCAGGAAAAATCATCAGTACACTTGCAGATTTGCGCGAAACTGCGTTGTGGA
CAAGGACAAACGGAATCAGTGCCGCTACTGCCGGCTGAGGAAGTGCTTCAAGGCGGGCATGAAGAAGGAG
GCGGTGCAAAACGAGCGGGATCGCATTAGCTGCCGCCGCACCTCCAATGACGACCCGGATCCGGGCAATG
GGCTGTCTGTGATTTCCTTGGTTAAGGCGGAGAATGAGTCGCGTCAGTCGAAGGCAGGCGCTGCCATGGA
GCCAAACATTAACGAGGACCTCTCCAACAAGCAGTTCGCGAGCATCAACGATGTCTGCGAGTCGATGAAG
CAGCAGCTGCTGACCCTGGTGGAATGGGCTAAGCAGATTCCGGCCTTTAACGAGCTGCAGCTGGATGACC
AGGTGGCACTGCTACGCGCCCATGCTGGCGAGCATTTGCTCCTCGGCCTGTCTCGTCGTTCGATGCACTT
GAAGGATGTTCTCCTGCTGAGCAACAATTGTGTGATCACAAGGCACTGTCCAGATCCCCTTGTGTCGCCG
AATTTGGACATCTCCCGGATCGGCGCCCGTATCATCGATGAACTGGTGACGGTCATGAAGGATGTGGGTA
TCGATGACACTGAATTCGCTTGCATCAAGGCCCTAGTCTTCTTCGATCCCAATGCCAAGGGTCTTAATGA
ACCGCATCGCATCAAATCGCTACGGCATCAGATACTCAATAATCTCGAGGACTACATATCAGATCGGCAA
TACGAGTCGCGCGGTCGCTTTGGCGAGATTCTGCTCATCCTGCCGGTTCTGCAGTCTATTACCTGGCAGA
TGATCGAGCAGATCCAGTTTGCCAAGATCTTTGGAGTGGCCCACATTGATTCATTACTGCAGGAAATGTT
GTTGGGAGGAGAGTTGGCCGACAATCCTCTGCCGCTATCGCCGCCCAATCAGTCAAATGACTACCAGAGT
CCCACCCACACAGGCAACATGGAGGGCGGTAATCAAGTTAACTCCTCTCTGGACTCGCTGGCCACGTCCG
GTGGTCCTGGCTCGCATAGTCTGGACCTGGAGGTGCAGCACATTCAGGCTCTTATCGAGGCGAACAGTGC
GGATGATTCCTTCCGGGCCTACGCGGCCAGCACTGCAGCGGCAGCCGCTGCAGCCGTCTCGTCCTCCTCC
TCTGCACCCGCATCCGTTGCTCCAGCCTCGATCTCTCCTCCGCTCAACAGCCCCAAGTCACAACATCAAC
ATCAGCAACATGCGACGCATCAGCAACAACAGGAGAGCTCCTACTTGGACATGCCCGTCAAGCACTACAA
TGGCAGTCGGTCCGGACCGCTGCCAACACAGCACAGTCCCCAGAGGATGCATCCCTACCAAAGAGCAGTC
GCCTCGCCGGTCGAAGTGTCCAGCGGGGGCGGCGGATTGGGTCTGCGCAATCCTGCCGATATTACGCTCA
ACGAGTACAACCGGAGCGAGGGTAGCAGTGCCGAGGAGCTGCTGCGACGAACTCCACTGAAGATCCGGGC
TCCCGAGATGCTAACCGCACCCGCTGGTTATGGAACGGAACCCTGTCGCATGACACTTAAACAGGAGCCA
GAGACTGGTTAC
