>Addgene plasmid #34420 | KHBD00294 | addgene partial sequence | sequence record 42153 | M13-Rev 5'-CAGGAAACAGCTATGACC-3'
ATTTTATTTTGACTGATAGTGACCTGTTCGTTGCAACAAATTGATAAGCAATGCTTTCTTATAATGCCAA
CTTTGTACAAGAAAGTTGGCAAGTAACCAGTCTCTGGCTCCTGTTTAAGTGTCATGCGACAGGGTTCCGT
TCCATAACCAGCGGGTGCGGTTAGCATCTCGGGAGCCCGGATCTTCAGTGGAGTTCGTCGCAGCAGCTCC
TCGGCACTGCTACCCTCGCTCCGGTTGTACTCGTTGAGCGTAATATCGGCAGGATTGCGCAGACCCAATC
CGCCGCCCCCGCTGGACACTTCGACCGGCGAGGCGACTGCTCTTTGGTAGGGATGCATCCTCTGGGGACT
GTGCTGTGTTGGCAGCGGTCCGGACCGACTGCCATTGTAGTGCTTGACGGGCATGTCCAAGTAGGAGCTC
TCCTGTTGTTGCTGATGCGTCGCATGTTGCTGATGTTGATGTTGTGACTTGGGGCTGTTGAGCGGAGGAG
AGATCGAGGCTGGAGCAACGGATGCGGGTGCAGAGGAGGAGGACGAGACGGCTGCAGCGGCTGCCGCTGC
AGTGCTGGCCGCGTAGGCCCGGAAGGAATCATCCGCACTGTTCGCCTCGATAAGAGCCTGAATGTGCTGC
ACCTCCAGGTCCAGACTATGCGAGCCAGGACCACCGGACGTGGCCAGCGAGTCCAGAGAGGAGTTAACTT
GATTACCGCCCTCCATGTTGCCTGTGTGGG
