[The description below was written by a language model from this plasmid's Addgene catalogue record.]
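Description:
KHBD00294 is a Gateway entry-type clone built in the pDONR221 donor vector backbone, carrying the open reading frame of the Drosophila melanogaster gene CG9310, better known as Hnf4 (Hepatocyte nuclear factor 4, a nuclear receptor also designated NR2A4). The insert is recorded as 2112 bp in a backbone of about 2.5 kb once the original donor cassette has been replaced. The plasmid is propagated at high copy in standard E. coli cloning strains such as DH5alpha and is selected with kanamycin. No feature table accompanies the record, so individual elements are not itemised. The insert was introduced by Gateway recombination, so it would be expected to be flanked by attL-type recombination sites. M13 forward and reverse primer sites flank the insert for sequence verification.

The vector itself is a shuttle for the coding sequence rather than an expression construct: the record lists no promoter, tag or reporter driving the insert, and expression depends on transferring the ORF by an LR recombination reaction into a destination vector of choice. The depositor notes that ORFs in this collection were cloned open-ended, without a stop codon, which allows in-frame C-terminal fusions to be made in the destination vector while remaining compatible with N-terminal fusions. The clone belongs to a collection of Drosophila ORFs associated with a study on automated screening of protein–DNA interactions at fly regulatory elements. This suggests a typical use in generating fusion constructs for such interaction assays, although the record does not name specific destination vectors.
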