Addgene plasmid #34420: KHBD00294
Depositing lab: Bart Deplancke. Depositing organization: Swiss Federal Institute of Technology (EPFL). Publication: Automated protein-DNA interaction screening of Drosophila regulatory elements. Korneel Hens, Jean-Daniel Feuz, Alina Isakova, Antonina Lagovitina, Andreas Massouras, Julien Bryois, Patrick Callaerts, Susan E. Celniker, Bart Deplancke. Nat Methods. 2011 Oct 30;8(12):1065-70. 10.1038/nmeth.1763 PubMed 22037703.
Backbone
  Vector backbone: pDONR221
  Backbone manufacturer: Invitrogen
  Backbone size w/o insert (bp): 2536
  Vector type: Gateway Donor Vector
Growth in bacteria
  Bacterial resistance: Kanamycin, 50 μg/mL
  Growth temperature: 37°C
  Growth strain: DH5alpha
  Copy number: High Copy
Gene/Insert
  Gene/Insert name: CG9310 (alt names: FBgn0004914; Hnf4; Hepatocyte nuclear factor 4)
  Species: D. melanogaster (fly)
  Insert size (bp): 2112
  Entrez Gene: Hnf4 (a.k.a. Dmel_CG9310, CG9310, DmHNF4, Dmel\CG9310, HNF-4, HNF-4(D), HNF4, HNF4alpha, Hnf-4, Hnf-4h, NR2A4, dHNF-4, dHNF4)
  Cloning method: Gateway Cloning
  Sequencing primers: 5′ M13F; 3′ M13R
Terms and licenses: Academic/Nonprofit Terms; Industry Terms: Not Available to Industry
Depositor comments: Please note that the ORFs in this collection were cloned open-ended (without a stop codon).
How to cite: KHBD00294 was a gift from Bart Deplancke (Addgene plasmid # 34420 ; http://n2t.net/addgene:34420 ; RRID:Addgene_34420)
